>Addgene plasmid #65597 | AP54-3 | addgene partial sequence | sequence record 115424 | M13pUC-Fwd 5'-CCCAGTCACGACGTTGTAAAACG-3'
TCAACTATGTATAATAAAGTTGTGAGACTTTTTTCTTGGCGGCACAATAAAGTTTCCTCTTTTTGTTGGG
TCACTCAACGAACACAATACAAATATTTGAGCGCTCGCATTTTTCTCAACCTTTCGGGTTTAAAGCACTT
CAAAATGGAATTGAAGAGAGATTGTGAAAGTACATCAGACAGAATCACATTTTGATAGCATTCACTTCAC
TCAGATGCAAACTTTTCAGTGACTATAAAAAGTCATAAAATAATAACATTAAAAAAGCAAATAAATTAGC
GAGAGAATTTTTTGACAAAAAGAAAGAAGAGTGATAGAGAAGAAGGGAATGCTTGAAAGGATTTTGCATT
TATCACTAGTTTAGGCGTAGTCTGGGACGTCGTATGGGTAGACCTTACGCTTCTTCTTTGGTGGTCCGGA
TCCTCCGTCTCCTCCGAGTTGGGAGAGGTCGATACGGGTCTCGTAGAGTCCGGTGATGGATTGGTGGATG
AGGGTGGCGTCGAGGACCTCCTTGGTGGAGGTGTAACGCTTACGGTCGATGGTGGTGTCGAAGTACTTGA
AGGCGGCTGGGGCTCCGAGGTTGGTGAGGGTGAAGAGGTGGATGATGTTCTCGGCTTGCTCACGGATTGG
CTTGTCACGGTGCTTGTTGTAGGCGGAGAGGACCTTGTCGAGGTTGGCGTCGGCGAGGATGACACGCTTG
GAGAACTCGGAGATTTGCTCGATGATCTCGTCGAGGTAGTGCTTGTGTTGCTCGACGAAGAGTTGCTTTT
GCTCGTTGTCCTCTGGGGATCCCTTGAGCTTCTCGTAGTGGGAGGCGAGGTAGAGGAAGTTGACGTACTT
GGATGGGAGGGCGAGCTCGTTTCCCTTTTGGAGCTCTCCGGCGGAGGCGAGCATACGCTTACGTCCGTTC
TCGAGCTCGAAGAGGGAGTACTTTGGGAGCTTGATGATGAGGTCCTTCTTGACCTCCTTGTATCCCTTGG
CCTCGAGGAAGTCGATTGGGTTCTTCTCGAAGGAGGAACGCTCCATGATGGTGATTCCGAGGAGCTCCTT
GACGGACT
