>Addgene plasmid #65597 | AP54-3 | addgene partial sequence | sequence record 115428 | MoCloR 5'-gccacctgacgtctaagaaacc-3'
ATTAACCTATAAAAATAGGCGTATCACGAGGCCCTTTCGTCTCGCGCGTTTCGGTGATGACGGTGAAAAC
CTCTGACACATGCAGCTCCCGGAGACGGTCACAGCTTGTCTGTAAGCGGATGCCGGGAGCAGACAAGCCC
GTCAGGGCGCGTCAGCGGGTGTTGGCGGGTGTCGGGGCTGGCTTAACTATGCGGCATCAGAGCAGATTGC
ACTGAGAGTGCACCATATGCGGTGTGAAATACCGCACAGATGCGTAAGGAGAAAATACCGCATCAGGCGC
CATTCGCCATTCAGGCTGCGCAACTGTTGGGAAGGGCGATCGGTGCGGGCCTCTTCGCTATTACGCCAGA
AATTTCACAAAAAGCACCGACTCGGTGCCACTTTTTCAAGTTGATAACGGACTAGCCTTATTTTAACTTG
CTATTTCTAGCTCTAAAACTAATCATCGCCGTGACTACCAAGACATCTCGCAATAGGAGGTGTTTATATA
GGGGCAACACAAGAGGCGGCAGACATCTCGTGAGTTTGACAGAGTAGTATAAAGAGTGTGTGTGAGAGGG
TGTAGGCATTTCATAACATATTTTTTGTGGAATAATTTTGGAAAAAAGGTGTTTTTTTAATAATAGCTTT
TATAAGAGTTTCTCAAAAATTGCATGCTTTTTTTGAAAAGGTTGACAAATTATAGTAGTACTAAAGTTGC
TATTTTCAGGTCTCAGCAGAAAATTCACAACTAAAAATAAAATTTGCAAAACAGAGTGTGCGCCTTTAAG
GTGTACAGTTTTTTATTCCTTTATTGCTAGTTTTTTTTGGTTTTCCCAGTCACGACGTTGTAAAACGACG
GCCAGTGAATTATCAACTATGTATAATAAAGTTGTGAGACTTTTTTCTTGGCGGCACAATAAAGTTTCCT
CTTTTTGTTGGGTCACTCAACGAACACAATACAAATATTTGAGCGCTCGCATTTTTCTCAACCTTTCGGG
TTTAAAGCACTTCAAAATGGAATTGAAGAGAGATTGTGAAAGTACATCAGACAGAATCACATTTTGATAG
CATTCACTTCACTC
