[The description below was written by a language model from this plasmid's Addgene catalogue record.]
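Description:
AP54-3 is a worm expression CRISPR plasmid built on the pDD162 backbone, designed to co-express Cas9 and a single guide RNA in Caenorhabditis elegans. It is propagated in E. coli under ampicillin selection; the copy number is recorded as unknown, and the origin of replication is not stated. No feature table accompanies the entry, so the details of the backbone elements, including the promoter and regulatory sequences driving Cas9, are not given in the record.

The construct-specific insert is a guide sequence, listed as the sgRNA for APs12, placed under a U6 promoter, a small-nuclear-RNA-type promoter commonly used to produce short, defined RNAs such as sgRNAs. The guide directs Cas9 to a site at the 3' end of the C. elegans fbf-2 gene. Because the nuclease and the guide are carried on one plasmid, a single construct supplies both components needed to make a targeted double-strand break. A cut at the 3' end of a gene suits edits such as C-terminal insertions introduced from a co-delivered repair template, and the associated publication concerns genome editing with linear donor DNAs bearing short homology to Cas9 cut sites, although the record does not specify the particular edit intended at fbf-2.

The depositor notes that each clone was sequence-verified only for correct insertion of the sgRNA. The guide was introduced by a PCR-based step that could have introduced mutations elsewhere in the backbone, including in the Cas9 gene, and the full plasmid was not sequenced. For this reason several independent clones with the same guide were deposited, AP54-3 being one, and using a mixture of them is recommended.
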