Addgene plasmid #65597: AP54-3
Purpose: co-expression of Cas9 and a sgRNA targeting 3'end of C.elegans fbf-2 gene
Depositing lab: Geraldine Seydoux. Depositing organization: Johns Hopkins University and School of Medicine. Publication: Scalable and versatile genome editing using linear DNAs with microhomology to Cas9 Sites in Caenorhabditis elegans. Paix A, Wang Y, Smith HE, Lee CY, Calidas D, Lu T, Smith J, Schmidt H, Krause MW, Seydoux G. Genetics. 2014 Dec;198(4):1347-56. doi: 10.1534/genetics.114.170423. Epub 2014 Sep 23. PubMed 25249454.
Backbone
  Vector backbone: pDD162
  Backbone manufacturer: Goldstein lab Plasmid 47549
  Vector type: Worm Expression, CRISPR
Growth in bacteria
  Bacterial resistance: Ampicillin, 100 μg/mL
  Growth temperature: 37°C
  Growth strain: DH5alpha
  Copy number: Unknown
Gene/Insert
  Gene/Insert name: sgRNA for APs12
  gRNA/shRNA sequence: gtagtcacggcgatgatta
  Species: C. elegans (nematode)
  Promoter: U6
  Cloning method: Unknown
  Sequencing primers: 5′ tatgaaatgcctacaccctctc
Terms and licenses: Academic/Nonprofit Terms; Industry Terms: Not Available to Industry
Depositor comments: From the depositor: Each positive clones had been sequenced for correct insertion of the sgRNA . However the PCR could have created some mutation in the plasmid backbone (containing also the Cas9 gene) and we didnt sequenced the full plasmid, therefore we recommend to use a mix of several positive clones. It is why we provide several clones containing the same sgRNA insert.
How to cite: AP54-3 was a gift from Geraldine Seydoux (Addgene plasmid # 65597 ; http://n2t.net/addgene:65597 ; RRID:Addgene_65597)
